Addgene plasmid #73962: pMAZ-SK
Purpose: self-killing gRNA plasmid pMAZ-SK
Depositing lab: Alex Nielsen. Depositing organization: Danmarks Tekniske Universitet. Publication: CRMAGE: CRISPR Optimized MAGE Recombineering. Ronda C, Pedersen LE, Sommer MO, Nielsen AT. Sci Rep. 2016 Jan 22;6:19452. doi: 10.1038/srep19452. PubMed 26797514.
Backbone
  Vector backbone: pCOLADuet
  Backbone manufacturer: Merck Millipore
  Total vector size (bp): 2779
  Vector type: Bacterial Expression
Growth in bacteria
  Bacterial resistance: Kanamycin, 50 μg/mL
  Growth temperature: 37°C
  Growth strain: DH5alpha
  Copy number: Unknown
Gene/Insert
  Gene/Insert name: gRNA
  gRNA/shRNA sequence: aacgaaaccgtcgttgtagt
  Promoter: pTet
  Cloning method: Ligation Independent Cloning
  Sequencing primers: 5′ tctggtcctcgagtctggtt; 3′ aggataccggtaggctgcat
Terms and licenses: Academic/Nonprofit Terms; Industry Terms: Not Available to Industry
How to cite: pMAZ-SK was a gift from Alex Nielsen (Addgene plasmid # 73962 ; http://n2t.net/addgene:73962 ; RRID:Addgene_73962)
