[The description below was written by a language model from this plasmid's Addgene catalogue record and pLannotate feature annotations shown in this document.]
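Description:
pMAZ-SK is a small (2,779 bp) bacterial guide-RNA plasmid built on the pCOLADuet backbone and designed to destroy itself on command, as part of the CRMAGE system that combines CRISPR/Cas9 counter-selection with MAGE oligonucleotide recombineering in E. coli. It replicates from the ColA origin, which is compatible with other common origins and so allows it to coexist with additional plasmids in the same cell. It is selected with kanamycin through an aph(3')-Ia (KanR) gene driven by a bla-type promoter.

The targeting payload is a single guide RNA: a 20-nt spacer fused to the Streptococcus pyogenes Cas9 gRNA scaffold, expressed from a tetracycline-regulated promoter (annotated as a PLtetO-1 fragment, listed as pTet in the record) and followed by a T7 terminator. The record does not name the genomic target of the deposited spacer. No Cas9 gene is annotated, so the nuclease must be supplied from elsewhere.

The "self-killing" function comes from a separate module. An L-rhamnose-inducible rhaB promoter drives a miniature CRISPR array of three S. pyogenes direct repeats separated by two spacers, which pLannotate identifies as short fragments matching the ColA origin and the KanR gene. A tracrRNA, apparently expressed from a J23119-type constitutive promoter fragment, is encoded elsewhere on the plasmid and would allow processing of this array into mature crRNAs. Rhamnose induction should therefore direct Cas9 to cut the plasmid's own origin and resistance marker, curing it from the cells so that a new guide plasmid can be introduced for further editing rounds. The small SET1, TcR and CAP-site hits are probably incidental backbone remnants.
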