Features (pLannotate 1.2.2; 18 found; start..end, strand, type, name):
     12..127     +  promoter       rhaB promoter: promoter of the E. coli rhaBAD operon, conferring tight induction with L-rhamnose and repression with D-glucose in the presence of RhaR and RhaS (Giacalone et al., 2006)
    128..163     +  repeat_region  DR: direct repeat for the Streptococcus pyogenes CRISPR/Cas system
    163..194     -  rep_origin     ColA ori (fragment): Plasmids containing the ColA origin of replication can be propagated in E. coli cells that contain additional plasmids with compatible origins.
    194..229     +  repeat_region  DR: direct repeat for the Streptococcus pyogenes CRISPR/Cas system
    230..260     -  CDS            KanR (fragment): aminoglycoside phosphotransferase; aph(3')-Ia; confers resistance to kanamycin in bacteria or G418 (Geneticin®) in eukaryotes
    260..295     +  repeat_region  DR: direct repeat for the Streptococcus pyogenes CRISPR/Cas system
    369..423     +  promoter       PLtetO-1 promoter (fragment): modified phage lambda PL promoter with tet operator sites (Lutz and Bujard, 1997)
    443..518     +  misc_RNA       gRNA scaffold: guide RNA scaffold for the Streptococcus pyogenes CRISPR/Cas9 system
    546..563     +  CDS            SET1 (fragment): solubility-enhancement tag derived from T7 phage gene 10B
    571..618     +  terminator     T7 terminator: transcription terminator for bacteriophage T7 RNA polymerase
    782..839     +  promoter       AmpR promoter (fragment): bla
    848..1663    -  CDS            KanR: aminoglycoside phosphotransferase; aph(3')-Ia; confers resistance to kanamycin in bacteria or G418 (Geneticin®) in eukaryotes
   1664..1755    -  promoter       AmpR promoter: bla
   1773..2408    -  rep_origin     ColA ori: Plasmids containing the ColA origin of replication can be propagated in E. coli cells that contain additional plasmids with compatible origins.
   2493..2557    -  CDS            TcR (fragment): tetracycline efflux protein; tet; confers resistance to tetracycline
   2572..2593    -  protein_bind   CAP binding site: CAP binding activates transcription in the presence of cAMP. E. coli catabolite activator protein
   2657..2735    -  misc_RNA       tracrRNA: trans-activating CRISPR RNA for the Streptococcus pyogenes CRISPR/Cas9 system
   2746..2770    -  promoter       J23119(SpeI) promoter (fragment): bacterial promoter (Registry of Standard Biological Parts BBa J23119) modified to end with an SpeI site
>Addgene plasmid #73962 | pMAZ-SK | depositor full sequence | sequence record 137435 | pMAZ-SK sequence 2779 bps
ATATACCATGGCCACAATTCAGCAAATTGTGAACATCATCACGTTCATCTTTCCCTGGTTGCCAATGGCC
CATTTTCCTGTCAGTAACGAGAAGGTCGCGAATTCAGGCGCTTTTTAGACTGGTCGTGTTTTAGAGCTAT
GCTGTTTTGAATGGTCCCAAAACCCGTTCCGTGTAGACAGTTCGCTCCAAGCTGTTTTAGAGCTATGCTG
TTTTGAATGGTCCCAAAACGCCATGTTTCAGAAACAACTCTGGCGCATCGTTTTAGAGCTATGCTGTTTT
GAATGGTCCCAAAACAAAAAAAAACCCCGCCCCTGACAGGGCGGGGTTTTTTTTTTAATTAAAGTCTGGT
CCTCGAGTCTGGTTATAATCCCTATCAGTGATAGAGATTGACATCCCTATCAGTGATAGAGATACTGAGC
ACAACGAAACCGTCGTTGTAGTGTTTTAGAGCTAGAAATAGCAAGTTAAAATAAGGCTAGTCCGTTATCA
ACTTGAAAAAGTGGCACCGAGTCGGTGCTTTTTTATGCAGCCTACCGGTATCCTAGGCTGCTGCCACCGC
TGAGCAATAACTAGCATAACCCCTTGGGGCCTCTAAACGGGTCTTGAGGGGTTTTTTGCTGAAACCTCAG
GCATTTGAGAAGCACACGGTCACACTGCTTCCGGTAGTCAATAAACCGGTAAACCAGCAATAGACATAAG
CGGCTATTTAACGACCCTGCCCTGAACCGACGACAAGCTGACGACCGGGTCTCCGCAAGTGGCACTTTTC
GGGGAAATGTGCGCGGAACCCCTATTTGTTTATTTTTCTAAATACATTCAAATATGTATCCGCTCATGAA
TTAATTCTTAGAAAAACTCATCGAGCATCAAATGAAACTGCAATTTATTCATATCAGGATTATCAATACC
ATATTTTTGAAAAAGCCGTTTCTGTAATGAAGGAGAAAACTCACCGAGGCAGTTCCATAGGATGGCAAGA
TCCTGGTATCGGTCTGCGATTCCGACTCGTCCAACATCAATACAACCTATTAATTTCCCCTCGTCAAAAA
TAAGGTTATCAAGTGAGAAATCACCATGAGTGACGACTGAATCCGGTGAGAATGGCAAAAGTTTATGCAT
TTCTTTCCAGACTTGTTCAACAGGCCAGCCATTACGCTCGTCATCAAAATCACTCGCATCAACCAAACCG
TTATTCATTCGTGATTGCGCCTGAGCGAGACGAAATACGCGGTCGCTGTTAAAAGGACAATTACAAACAG
GAATCGAATGCAACCGGCGCAGGAACACTGCCAGCGCATCAACAATATTTTCACCTGAATCAGGATATTC
TTCTAATACCTGGAATGCTGTTTTCCCGGGGATCGCAGTGGTGAGTAACCATGCATCATCAGGAGTACGG
ATAAAATGCTTGATGGTCGGAAGAGGCATAAATTCCGTCAGCCAGTTTAGTCTGACCATCTCATCTGTAA
CATCATTGGCAACGCTACCTTTGCCATGTTTCAGAAACAACTCTGGCGCATCGGGCTTCCCATACAATCG
ATAGATTGTCGCACCTGATTGCCCGACATTATCGCGAGCCCATTTATACCCATATAAATCAGCATCCATG
TTGGAATTTAATCGCGGCCTAGAGCAAGACGTTTCCCGTTGAATATGGCTCATACTCTTCCTTTTTCAAT
ATTATTGAAGCATTTATCAGGGTTATTGTCTCATGAGCGGATACATATTTGAATGTATTTAGAAAAATAA
ACAAATAGGCATGCTAGCGCAGAAACGTCCTAGAAGATGCCAGGAGGATACTTAGCAGAGAGACAATAAG
GCCGGAGCGAAGCCGTTTTTCCATAGGCTCCGCCCCCCTGACGAACATCACGAAATCTGACGCTCAAATC
AGTGGTGGCGAAACCCGACAGGACTATAAAGATACCAGGCGTTTCCCCCTGATGGCTCCCTCTTGCGCTC
TCCTGTTCCCGTCCTGCGGCGTCCGTGTTGTGGTGGAGGCTTTACCCAAATCACCACGTCCCGTTCCGTG
TAGACAGTTCGCTCCAAGCTGGGCTGTGTGCAAGAACCCCCCGTTCAGCCCGACTGCTGCGCCTTATCCG
GTAACTATCATCTTGAGTCCAACCCGGAAAGACACGACAAAACGCCACTGGCAGCAGCCATTGGTAACTG
AGAATTAGTGGATTTAGATATCGAGAGTCTTGAAGTGGTGGCCTAACAGAGGCTACACTGAAAGGACAGT
ATTTGGTATCTGCGCTCCACTAAAGCCAGTTACCAGGTTAAGCAGTTCCCCAACTGACTTAACCTTCGAT
CAAACCGCCTCCCCAGGCGGTTTTTTCGTTTACAGAGCAGGAGATTACGACGATCGTAAAAGGATCTCAA
GAAGATCCTTTACGGATTCCCGACACCATCACTCTAGATTTCAGTGCAATTTATCTCTTCAAATGTAGCA
CCTGAAGTCAGCCCCATACGATATAAGTTGTAATTCTCATGTTAGTCATGCCCCGCGCCCACCGGAAGGA
GCTGACTGGGTTGAAGGCTCTCAAGGGCATCGGTCGAGATCCCGGTGCCTAATGAGTGAGCTAACTTACA
TTAATTGCGTTGCGCACACCGACTAGCGAAAAAACCCCGCCGAAGCGGGGTTTTTTGCGAAAAAAAGCAC
CGACTCGGTGCCACTTTTTCAAGTTGATAACGGACTAGCCTTATTTTAACTTGCTATGCTGTTTTGAATG
GTTCCGCTAGCACTGTACCTAGGACTGAGCTAGCCGTCAAAAGCAGCGT
