>Addgene plasmid #73962 | pMAZ-SK | addgene partial sequence | sequence record 148946 | pACYC-F 5'-tgaagtcagccccatacgat-3'
TGCCCCGCGCCCACCGGAAGGAGCTGACTGGGTTGAAGGCTCTCAAGGGCATCGGTCGAGATCCCGGTGC
CTAATGAGTGAGCTAACTTACATTAATTGCGTTGCGCACACCGACTAGCGAAAAAACCCCGCCGAAGCGG
GGTTTTTTGCGAAAAAAAGCACCGACTCGGTGCCACTTTTTCAAGTTGATAACGGACTAGCCTTATTTTA
ACTTGCTATGCTGTTTTGAATGGTTCCGCTAGCACTGTACCTAGGACTGAGCTAGCCGTCAAAAGCAGCG
TATATACCATGGCCACAATTCAGCAAATTGTGAACATCATCACGTTCATCTTTCCCTGGTTGCCAATGGC
CCATTTTCCTGTCAGTAACGAGAAGGTCGCGAATTCAGGCGCTTTTTAGACTGGTCGTGTTTTAGAGCTA
TGCTGTTTTGAATGGTCCCAAAACCCGTTCCGTGTAGACAGTTCGCTCCAAGCTGTTTTAGAGCTATGCT
GTTTTGAATGGTCCCAAAACGCCATGTTTCAGAAACAACTCTGGCGCATCGTTTTAGAGCTATGCTGTTT
TGAATGGTCCCAAAACAAAAAAAAACCCCGCCCC
