>Addgene plasmid #73962 | pMAZ-SK | addgene partial sequence | sequence record 148947 | KanR2-F 5'-GAACTGCCTCGGTGAGTTTT-3'
TGAATAAATTGCAGTTTCATTTGATGCTCGATGAGTTTTTCTAAGAATTAATTCATGAGCGGATACATAT
TTGAATGTATTTAGAAAAATAAACAAATAGGGGTTCCGCGCACATTTCCCCGAAAAGTGCCACTTGCGGA
GACCCGGTCGTCAGCTTGTCGTCGGTTCAGGGCAGGGTCGTTAAATAGCCGCTTATGTCTATTGCTGGTT
TACCGGTTTATTGACTACCGGAAGCAGTGTGACCGTGTGCTTCTCAAATGCCTGAGGTTTCAGCAAAAAA
CCCCTCAAGACCCGTTTAGAGGCCCCAAGGGGTTATGCTAGTTATTGCTCAGCGGTGGCAGCAGCCTAGG
ATACCGGTAGGCTGCATAAAAAAGCACCGACTC
